Addgene plasmid #21019: MEIS1B-pSP65
Depositing lab: Corey Largman. Depositing organization: San Francisco VA Health Care System. Publication: AbdB-like Hox proteins stabilize DNA binding by the Meis1 homeodomain proteins. Shen WF, Montgomery JC, Rozenfeld S, Moskow JJ, Lawrence HJ, Buchberg AM, Largman C. Mol Cell Biol. 1997 Nov;17(11):6448-58 PubMed 9343407.
Backbone
  Vector backbone: pSP65
  Backbone manufacturer: Promega
  Backbone size w/o insert (bp): 3000
  Vector type: in vitro TNT
Growth in bacteria
  Bacterial resistance: Ampicillin, 100 μg/mL
  Growth temperature: 37°C
  Growth strain: DH5alpha
  Copy number: Unknown
Gene/Insert
  Gene/Insert name: MEIS1B (alt name: murine ecotropic insertion site 1B)
  Species: M. musculus (mouse)
  Insert size (bp): 1470
  Entrez Gene: Meis1 (a.k.a. C530044H18Rik, Evi8)
  Tag / fusion protein: Flag (N terminal on backbone)
  Cloning method: Restriction Enzyme; 5′ cloning site XbaI (not destroyed); 3′ cloning site BglII (not destroyed)
  Sequencing primers: 5′ SP6; 3′ M13_rev
Resource information
  A portion of this plasmid was derived from a plasmid made by: Arthur Buchberg
Terms and licenses: Academic/Nonprofit Terms; Industry Terms: Not Available to Industry
How to cite: MEIS1B-pSP65 was a gift from Corey Largman (Addgene plasmid # 21019 ; http://n2t.net/addgene:21019 ; RRID:Addgene_21019)
