[The description below was written by a language model from this plasmid's Addgene catalogue record.]
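Description:
MEIS1B-pSP65 is a bacterial plasmid built for cell-free expression of the mouse homeodomain protein Meis1b. The backbone is pSP65, a small (about 3 kb) commercial transcription vector, and the record classifies the construct as an in vitro transcription/translation (TNT) vector. It is propagated in standard E. coli cloning strains under ampicillin selection. The copy number is listed as unknown, and the origin of replication is not stated; no feature table accompanies the entry, so the layout of the elements can only be inferred from the catalogue fields.

The payload is a roughly 1.47 kb insert encoding MEIS1B (murine ecotropic insertion site 1B), an isoform of the mouse Meis1 gene. It was placed between XbaI and BglII sites, both of which remain intact, so the insert can be excised again. A Flag epitope supplied by the backbone is fused to the N terminus of the protein, allowing the product to be detected or immunoprecipitated with anti-Flag antibodies. pSP65-type vectors carry an SP6 phage RNA polymerase promoter upstream of the cloning site, which fits with SP6 being listed as the 5′ sequencing primer. Transcription by SP6 polymerase yields an mRNA that can be translated in a coupled lysate system, although the record does not explicitly annotate the promoter.

The associated publication examines how AbdB-like Hox proteins stabilize DNA binding by Meis1 proteins. This suggests the plasmid was used to make tagged Meis1b protein in vitro for DNA-binding and protein–protein interaction assays. No mammalian promoter or selection marker is recorded.
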