>Addgene plasmid #21019 | MEIS1B-pSP65 | addgene partial sequence | sequence record 26825 | 21019 with SP6
TCGGGNGCGGAGGCCGAATTACCATGGACTACAAGGACGACGATGACAAGTCTAGATCGAATTCGATGGC
GCAAAGGTACGACGACCTACCCCATTATGGGGGTATGGATGGAGTAGGCATCCCCTCCACGATGTATGGG
GACCCGCATGCAGCCAGGTCCATGCAACCGGTCCACCACCTGAACCACGGGCCTCCTCTGCACTCGCATC
AGTACCCGCACACAGCTCACACCAACGCCATGGCCCCCAGCATGGGTTCCTCGGTCAATGACGCTTTAAA
GAGAGATAAAGATGCCATTTATGGACACCCCCTCTTCCCTCTCTTAGCACTGATTTTTGAGAAATGTGAA
TTAGCTACTTGTACCCCCCGCGAGCCGGGGGTGGCGGGCGGGGACGTCTGCTCGTCAGAGTCATTCAATG
AAGATATAGCGGTGTTCGCCAAACAGATTCGCGCAGAAAAACCTCTATTCTCTTCTAATCCAGAACTGGA
TAACTTGATGATTCAAGCCATACAAGTGTTAAGGTTTCATCTGTTGGAATTAGAGAAGGTACACGAATTA
TGTGACAATTTCTGCCACCGGTATATTAGCTGTTTGAAAGGGAAAATGCCTATCGATTTGGTGATAGATG
ATAGAGAAGGAGGATCAAAATCAGACAGTGAAGATGTAACAAGATCAGCAAATCTAACTGACCAGCCCTC
TTGGAATAGAGACCATGATGACACGGCATCCACTCGTTCAGGAGGAACCCCGGGCCCTTCCAGCGGTGGC
CATACTTCACACAGTGGGGATAACAGCAGTGAGCAAAGGTGATGGCTTGGNCAACAGTGTAGCCTTCCCC
CAGC
