>Addgene plasmid #21019 | MEIS1B-pSP65 | addgene partial sequence | sequence record 81584 | M13pUC-rev 5'-AGCGGATAACAATTTCACACAGG-3'
AGCTTAGATCACTAGTAACGGCCGCCAGTGTGCTGGAATTCGGCTTCCTGATTCGAGATCAGTCACCATT
GTAGACAACGCATATTCCCTTAAGCTACTGAGCGTGAATGTCCATGACTTGTGCACTCATTGTCGGGTCT
CCTGTGTTAAGAACCGAGGGGCTTGAGGCTGACATTGGCATTCCAGGGTGGGGCTGTCCTCCATGCATCA
TCACTGCGGGGTGGTGAGGGTGTCCAGGAATGTACGTATGCATGGGGGGCCCATGACGCAGCTGAGCAGG
ATGGGGGGGCATCTGGGCTTGGGTATAACTCGGCTGTCCCATACTCACACCCATTGGGCCACCCCGGGCT
ACATACTCCCCTGGCATACTTTGCAGCCCTGGCGCTCTGATGCCCATGTGCTGCTGACCGTCCATTACAA
AACCTCCCATTGGCTGTCCATCAGGGTTATAAGGTGTCCCTTGGCTGACTGCTCGGTTGGACTGGTCTAT
CATGGGCTGCACTATTCTTCTCCGGGCATTAATAAACCAATTGTTCACTTGAAGGATGGTAAGTCCTGTA
TCTTGTGCCAACTGCTTTTTCTGTTCTTCAGAAGGGTAAGGGTGTGTTAGATGCTGGAACAGCCACGCCC
TCATGATATTGGTGGCTACTTTGGGAAAGATGCCACGCTTTTTGTGACGCTTTTTGTCCTTATCAGGGTC
ATCATCGTCACCTGTGCTGGGGGAAGCTACACTGTTGTCCAAGCCATCACCTTGCTCACTGCTGTTATCC
CCACTGTGTGAAGTATGGCCACCGCTGGAAGGGCCCGGGGTTCCTCCTGAACGAGTGGATGCCGTGTCAT
CATGGTCTCTATTCCAAGA
